Addgene plasmid #175796: tcTRP24sub8
Purpose: de novo thick circular tandem repeat protein trimer formed from 8-repeat monomers
Depositing lab: Barry Stoddard. Depositing organization: Fred Hutchinson Cancer Center. Publication: Design of functionalised circular tandem repeat proteins with longer repeat topologies and enhanced subunit contact surfaces. Hallinan JP, Doyle LA, Shen BW, Gewe MM, Takushi B, Kennedy MA, Friend D, Roberts JM, Bradley P, Stoddard BL. Commun Biol. 2021 Oct 29;4(1):1240. doi: 10.1038/s42003-021-02766-y. PubMed 34716407.
Backbone
  Vector backbone: pET15HE
  Backbone manufacturer: Stoddard Lab
  Backbone size w/o insert (bp): 5727
  Total vector size (bp): 7088
  Vector type: Bacterial Expression
Growth in bacteria
  Bacterial resistance: Ampicillin, 100 μg/mL
  Growth temperature: 37°C
  Growth strain: DH5alpha
  Copy number: High Copy
Gene/Insert
  Gene/Insert name: tcTRP24sub8
  Species: Synthetic
  Insert size (bp): 1377
  Tag / fusion protein: 6xHis (N terminal on backbone)
  Cloning method: Restriction Enzyme; 5′ cloning site NcoI (not destroyed); 3′ cloning site NotI (not destroyed)
  Sequencing primers: 5′ T7; 3′ T7 terminator
Resource information
  A portion of this plasmid was derived from a plasmid made by: GenScript
Terms and licenses: Academic/Nonprofit Terms; Industry Terms: Not Available to Industry
How to cite: tcTRP24sub8 was a gift from Barry Stoddard (Addgene plasmid # 175796 ; http://n2t.net/addgene:175796 ; RRID:Addgene_175796)
