[The description below was written by a language model from this plasmid's Addgene catalogue record and pLannotate feature annotations shown in this document.]
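Description:
tcTRP24sub8 is a bacterial expression plasmid of about 7.1 kb built on pET15HE, a laboratory-modified pET15-type backbone. It carries a ColE1/pMB1-family origin together with the pBR322 bom region and the rop gene, and is selected with ampicillin through the β-lactamase gene and its native promoter. The catalogue lists it as high copy, although rop normally moderates copy number in pBR322-derived plasmids. Several short tetracycline-resistance fragments and the tet promoter appear in the annotation. These are non-functional remnants of the pBR322 ancestry, not a usable second marker.

The payload is a synthetic 1,377 bp open reading frame cloned between NcoI and NotI sites, both of which are retained. It encodes a computationally designed "thick" circular tandem repeat protein subunit containing eight repeats. According to the stated purpose, three such monomers assemble into a closed trimer, which the name suggests has 24 repeats in total. The insert itself is not annotated in the feature table, but it occupies the gap between the N-terminal tag region and the T7 terminator.

Expression is driven by a T7 promoter with an adjacent lac operator and the T7 gene 10 ribosome binding site, and the plasmid-borne lacI gene supplies the repressor. Transcription therefore requires a host that provides T7 RNA polymerase and is inducible with IPTG. The backbone adds an N-terminal 6xHis tag, which the annotation software labels as a capTEV fragment, followed by a thrombin cleavage site, allowing affinity purification and subsequent tag removal. The short "SET1" hit just upstream of the terminator is probably residual vector sequence rather than a functional solubility tag. The construct is suited to recombinant production of the designed protein in E. coli, for example for structural and biophysical characterisation.
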