Features (pLannotate 1.2.2; 20 found; start..end, strand, type, name):
    131..235     +  promoter       AmpR promoter: bla
    236..1096    +  CDS            AmpR: β-lactamase; bla; confers resistance to ampicillin, carbenicillin, and related antibiotics
   1267..1855    +  rep_origin     ori: high-copy-number ColE1/pMB1/pBR322/pUC origin of replication
   2041..2180    -  misc_feature   bom: basis of mobility region from pBR322
   2282..2473    -  CDS            rop: Rop protein, which maintains plasmids at low copy number; rop
   2490..2870    +  CDS            YPB1_ECOLX: Protein predicted: Swiss-Prot protein existence level 4. From Escherichia coli.
   3112..3736    -  CDS            TcR (fragment): tetracycline efflux protein; tet; confers resistance to tetracycline
   3751..3772    -  protein_bind   CAP binding site: CAP binding activates transcription in the presence of cAMP. E. coli catabolite activator protein
   3785..4866    -  CDS            lacI: lac repressor; lacI; The lac repressor binds to the lac operator to inhibit transcription in E. coli. This inhibition can be relieved by adding lactose or isopropyl-β-D-thiogalactopyranoside (IPTG).
   4867..4944    -  promoter       lacI promoter: lacI
   4952..5231    -  CDS            TcR (fragment): tetracycline efflux protein; tet; confers resistance to tetracycline
   5253..5271    +  promoter       T7 promoter: promoter for bacteriophage T7 RNA polymerase
   5272..5296    +  protein_bind   lac operator: The lac repressor binds to the lac operator to inhibit transcription in E. coli. This inhibition can be relieved by adding lactose or isopropyl-β-D-thiogalactopyranoside (IPTG). lac repressor encoded by lacI
   5311..5333    +  RBS            RBS: efficient ribosome binding site from bacteriophage T7 gene 10 (Olins and Rangwala, 1989)
   5352..5369    +  CDS            capTEV™ (fragment): composite tag for in vivo biotinylation, TEV protease cleavage, and 6xHis tagging
   5379..5396    +  CDS            thrombin site: thrombin recognition and cleavage site
   6798..6847    +  CDS            SET1 (fragment): solubility-enhancement tag derived from T7 phage gene 10B
   6855..6902    +  terminator     T7 terminator: transcription terminator for bacteriophage T7 RNA polymerase
   6925..7029    -  CDS            TcR (fragment): tetracycline efflux protein; tet; confers resistance to tetracycline
   7077..18      -  promoter       tet promoter (across the origin): E. coli promoter for tetracycline efflux protein gene
>Addgene plasmid #175796 | tcTRP24sub8 | addgene full sequence | sequence record 343872 | Addgene NGS Result
TCGATGATAAGCTGTCAAACATGAGAATTCTTGAAGACGAAAGGGCCTCGTGATACGCCTATTTTTATAG
GTTAATGTCATGATAATAATGGTTTCTTAGACGTCAGGTGGCACTTTTCGGGGAAATGTGCGCGGAACCC
CTATTTGTTTATTTTTCTAAATACATTCAAATATGTATCCGCTCATGAGACAATAACCCTGATAAATGCT
TCAATAATATTGAAAAAGGAAGAGTATGAGTATTCAACATTTCCGTGTCGCCCTTATTCCCTTTTTTGCG
GCATTTTGCCTTCCTGTTTTTGCTCACCCAGAAACGCTGGTGAAAGTAAAAGATGCTGAAGATCAGTTGG
GTGCACGAGTGGGTTACATCGAACTGGATCTCAACAGCGGTAAGATCCTTGAGAGTTTTCGCCCCGAAGA
ACGTTTTCCAATGATGAGCACTTTTAAAGTTCTGCTATGTGGCGCGGTATTATCCCGTGTTGACGCCGGG
CAAGAGCAACTCGGTCGCCGCATACACTATTCTCAGAATGACTTGGTTGAGTACTCACCAGTCACAGAAA
AGCATCTTACGGATGGCATGACAGTAAGAGAATTATGCAGTGCTGCCATAACCATGAGTGATAACACTGC
GGCCAACTTACTTCTGACAACGATCGGAGGACCGAAGGAGCTAACCGCTTTTTTGCACAACATGGGGGAT
CATGTAACTCGCCTTGATCGTTGGGAACCGGAGCTGAATGAAGCCATACCAAACGACGAGCGTGACACCA
CGATGCCTGCAGCAATGGCAACAACGTTGCGCAAACTATTAACTGGCGAACTACTTACTCTAGCTTCCCG
GCAACAATTAATAGACTGGATGGAGGCGGATAAAGTTGCAGGACCACTTCTGCGCTCGGCCCTTCCGGCT
GGCTGGTTTATTGCTGATAAATCTGGAGCCGGTGAGCGTGGGTCTCGCGGTATCATTGCAGCACTGGGGC
CAGATGGTAAGCCCTCCCGTATCGTAGTTATCTACACGACGGGGAGTCAGGCAACTATGGATGAACGAAA
TAGACAGATCGCTGAGATAGGTGCCTCACTGATTAAGCATTGGTAACTGTCAGACCAAGTTTACTCATAT
ATACTTTAGATTGATTTAAAACTTCATTTTTAATTTAAAAGGATCTAGGTGAAGATCCTTTTTGATAATC
TCATGACCAAAATCCCTTAACGTGAGTTTTCGTTCCACTGAGCGTCAGACCCCGTAGAAAAGATCAAAGG
ATCTTCTTGAGATCCTTTTTTTCTGCGCGTAATCTGCTGCTTGCAAACAAAAAAACCACCGCTACCAGCG
GTGGTTTGTTTGCCGGATCAAGAGCTACCAACTCTTTTTCCGAAGGTAACTGGCTTCAGCAGAGCGCAGA
TACCAAATACTGTCCTTCTAGTGTAGCCGTAGTTAGGCCACCACTTCAAGAACTCTGTAGCACCGCCTAC
ATACCTCGCTCTGCTAATCCTGTTACCAGTGGCTGCTGCCAGTGGCGATAAGTCGTGTCTTACCGGGTTG
GACTCAAGACGATAGTTACCGGATAAGGCGCAGCGGTCGGGCTGAACGGGGGGTTCGTGCACACAGCCCA
GCTTGGAGCGAACGACCTACACCGAACTGAGATACCTACAGCGTGAGCTATGAGAAAGCGCCACGCTTCC
CGAAGGGAGAAAGGCGGACAGGTATCCGGTAAGCGGCAGGGTCGGAACAGGAGAGCGCACGAGGGAGCTT
CCAGGGGGAAACGCCTGGTATCTTTATAGTCCTGTCGGGTTTCGCCACCTCTGACTTGAGCGTCGATTTT
TGTGATGCTCGTCAGGGGGGCGGAGCCTATGGAAAAACGCCAGCAACGCGGCCTTTTTACGGTTCCTGGC
CTTTTGCTGGCCTTTTGCTCACATGTTCTTTCCTGCGTTATCCCCTGATTCTGTGGATAACCGTATTACC
GCCTTTGAGTGAGCTGATACCGCTCGCCGCAGCCGAACGACCGAGCGCAGCGAGTCAGTGAGCGAGGAAG
CGGAAGAGCGCCTGATGCGGTATTTTCTCCTTACGCATCTGTGCGGTATTTCACACCGCAATGGTGCACT
CTCAGTACAATCTGCTCTGATGCCGCATAGTTAAGCCAGTATACACTCCGCTATCGCTACGTGACTGGGT
CATGGCTGCGCCCCGACACCCGCCAACACCCGCTGACGCGCCCTGACGGGCTTGTCTGCTCCCGGCATCC
GCTTACAGACAAGCTGTGACCGTCTCCGGGAGCTGCATGTGTCAGAGGTTTTCACCGTCATCACCGAAAC
GCGCGAGGCAGCTGCGGTAAAGCTCATCAGCGTGGTCGTGAAGCGATTCACAGATGTCTGCCTGTTCATC
CGCGTCCAGCTCGTTGAGTTTCTCCAGAAGCGTTAATGTCTGGCTTCTGATAAAGCGGGCCATGTTAAGG
GCGGTTTTTTCCTGTTTGGTCACTGATGCCTCCGTGTAAGGGGGATTTCTGTTCATGGGGGTAATGATAC
CGATGAAACGAGAGAGGATGCTCACGATACGGGTTACTGATGATGAACATGCCCGGTTACTGGAACGTTG
TGAGGGTAAACAACTGGCGGTATGGATGCGGCGGGACCAGAGAAAAATCACTCAGGGTCAATGCCAGCGC
TTCGTTAATACAGATGTAGGTGTTCCACAGGGTAGCCAGCAGCATCCTGCGATGCAGATCCGGAACATAA
TGGTGCAGGGCGCTGACTTCCGCGTTTCCAGACTTTACGAAACACGGAAACCGAAGACCATTCATGTTGT
TGCTCAGGTCGCAGACGTTTTGCAGCAGCAGTCGCTTCACGTTCGCTCGCGTATCGGTGATTCATTCTGC
TAACCAGTAAGGCAACCCCGCCAGCCTAGCCGGGTCCTCAACGACAGGAGCACGATCATGCGCACCCGTG
GCCAGGACCCAACGCTGCCCGAGATGCGCCGCGTGCGGCTGCTGGAGATGGCGGACGCGATGGATATGTT
CTGCCAAGGGTTGGTTTGCGCATTCACAGTTCTCCGCAAGAATTGATTGGCTCCAATTCTTGGAGTGGTG
AATCCGTTAGCGAGGTGCCGCCGGCTTCCATTCAGGTCGAGGTGGCCCGGCTCCATGCACCGCGACGCAA
CGCGGGGAGGCAGACAAGGTATAGGGCGGCGCCTACAATCCATGCCAACCCGTTCCATGTGCTCGCCGAG
GCGGCATAAATCGCCGTGACGATCAGCGGTCCAATGATCGAAGTTAGGCTGGTAAGAGCCGCGAGCGATC
CTTGAAGCTGTCCCTGATGGTCGTCATCTACCTGCCTGGACAGCATGGCCTGCAACGCGGGCATCCCGAT
GCCGCCGGAAGCGAGAAGAATCATAATGGGGAAGGCCATCCAGCCTCGCGTCGCGAACGCCAGCAAGACG
TAGCCCAGCGCGTCGGCCGCCATGCCGGCGATAATGGCCTGCTTCTCGCCGAAACGTTTGGTGGCGGGAC
CAGTGACGAAGGCTTGAGCGAGGGCGTGCAAGATTCCGAATACCGCAAGCGACAGGCCGATCATCGTCGC
GCTCCAGCGAAAGCGGTCCTCGCCGAAAATGACCCAGAGCGCTGCCGGCACCTGTCCTACGAGTTGCATG
ATAAAGAAGACAGTCATAAGTGCGGCGACGATAGTCATGCCCCGCGCCCACCGGAAGGAGCTGACTGGGT
TGAAGGCTCTCAAGGGCATCGGTCGAGATCCCGGTGCCTAATGAGTGAGCTAACTTACATTAATTGCGTT
GCGCTCACTGCCCGCTTTCCAGTCGGGAAACTGTCGTGCCAGCTGCATTAATGAATCGGCCAACGCGCGG
GGAGAGGCGGTTTGCGTATTGGGCGCCAGGGTGGTTTTTCTTTTCACCAGTGAGACGGGCAACAGCTGAT
TGCCCTTCACCGCCTGGCCCTGAGAGAGTTGCAGCAAGCGGTCCACGCTGGTTTGCCCCAGCAGGCGAAA
ATCCTGTTTGATGGTGGTTAACGGCGGGATATAACATGAGCTGTCTTCGGTATCGTCGTATCCCACTACC
GAGATATCCGCACCAACGCGCAGCCCGGACTCGGTAATGGCGCGCATTGCGCCCAGCGCCATCTGATCGT
TGGCAACCAGCATCGCAGTGGGAACGATGCCCTCATTCAGCATTTGCATGGTTTGTTGAAAACCGGACAT
GGCACTCCAGTCGCCTTCCCGTTCCGCTATCGGCTGAATTTGATTGCGAGTGAGATATTTATGCCAGCCA
GCCAGACGCAGACGCGCCGAGACAGAACTTAATGGGCCCGCTAACAGCGCGATTTGCTGGTGACCCAATG
CGACCAGATGCTCCACGCCCAGTCGCGTACCGTCTTCATGGGAGAAAATAATACTGTTGATGGGTGTCTG
GTCAGAGACATCAAGAAATAACGCCGGAACATTAGTGCAGGCAGCTTCCACAGCAATGGCATCCTGGTCA
TCCAGCGGATAGTTAATGATCAGCCCACTGACGCGTTGCGCGAGAAGATTGTGCACCGCCGCTTTACAGG
CTTCGACGCCGCTTCGTTCTACCATCGACACCACCACGCTGGCACCCAGTTGATCGGCGCGAGATTTAAT
CGCCGCGACAATTTGCGACGGCGCGTGCAGGGCCAGACTGGAGGTGGCAACGCCAATCAGCAACGACTGT
TTGCCCGCCAGTTGTTGTGCCACGCGGTTGGGAATGTAATTCAGCTCCGCCATCGCCGCTTCCACTTTTT
CCCGCGTTTTCGCAGAAACGTGGCTGGCCTGGTTCACCACGCGGGAAACGGTCTGATAAGAGACACCGGC
ATACTCTGCGACATCGTATAACGTTACTGGTTTCACATTCACCACCCTGAATTGACTCTCTTCCGGGCGC
TATCATGCCATACCGCGAAAGGTTTTGCGCCATTCGATGGTGTCCGGGATCTCGACGCTCTCCCTTATGC
GACTCCTGCATTAGGAAGCAGCCCAGTAGTAGGTTGAGGCCGTTGAGCACCGCCGCCGCAAGGAATGGTG
CATGCAAGGAGATGGCGCCCAACAGTCCCCCGGCCACGGGGCCTGCCACCATACCCACGCCGAAACAAGC
GCTCATGAGCCCGAAGTGGCGAGCCCGATCTTCCCCATCGGTGATGTCGGCGATATAGGCGCCAGCAACC
GCACCTGTGGCGCCGGTGATGCCGGCCACGATGCGTCCGGCGTAGAGGATCGAGATCTCGATCCCGCGAA
ATTAATACGACTCACTATAGGGGAATTGTGAGCGGATAACAATTCCCCTCTAGAAATAATTTTGTTTAAC
TTTAAGAAGGAGATATACTATGGCTAGCAGCCATCATCATCATCATCATAGCAGCGGCCTGGTGCCGCGC
GGCAGCTCCATGGGTAACAGCGAGCTGGCGGCGCGTATCCTGATCATTCTGTTCCAGCAACTGGTGGAGC
TGGCGCGTCTGGCGATTGAAAGCGGCGACGAGGAACTGCTGCGTCGTGTGAGCGAGTGGCTGGAGGAAGT
TATCAAGGATATGCGTCGTGTGGTTGAACAGGCGCTGCGTGAGGGTAACAGCGAACTGGCGGCTCGTATC
CTGATTATTCTGTTTCAGCAACTGGTTGAGCTGGCGCGTCTGGCGATAGAGAGCGGTGATGAAGAGTTAT
TACGTCGTGTGAGCGAATGGCTGGAGGAAGTTATTAAAGACATGCGTCGTGTTGTGGAGCAGGCGCTGCG
CGAAGGTAACAGCGAACTGGCGGCACGTATCCTGATAATTCTGTTTCAACAACTGGTGGAGCTGGCGCGT
CTGGCGATCGAGAGCGGTGATGAAGAATTATTACGTCGTGTGAGCGAGTGGCTGGAGGAAGTTATAAAAG
ACATGCGTCGTGTGGTGGAGCAGGCGCTGCGTGAAGGTAACAGCGAACTGGCGGCGCGTATCCTGATAAT
TCTGTTCCAACAACTGGTTGAGCTGGCGCGTCTGGCGATAGAAAGCGGTGATGAAGAGCTTTTACGTCGT
GTGAGCGAGTGGCTGGAGGAAGTTATAAAGGACATGCGTCGTGTTGTTGAGCAGGCGCTGCGCGAGGGTA
ACAGCGAACTGGCGGCCCGTATCCTGATAATTCTGTTCCAGCAACTGGTGGAGCTGGCGCGTCTGGCGAT
AGAATCTGGTGATGAAGAGTTACTTCGTCGTGTGAGCGAGTGGCTGGAGGAAGTTATAAAGGATATGCGT
CGTGTTGTGGAACAGGCGCTGCGCGAGGGTAACAGCGAACTGGCGGCACGTATCCTGATCATTCTGTTTC
AGCAACTGGTTGAGCTGGCGCGTCTGGCGATAGAAAGTGGTGATGAAGAGCTTCTTCGTCGTGTGAGCGA
GTGGCTGGAGGAAGTTATAAAGGATATGCGTCGTGTAGTGGAGCAGGCGCTGCGAGAGGGTAACAGCGAA
CTGGCGGCACGTATCCTGATTATTCTGTTCCAGCAACTGGTGGAGCTGGCGCGTCTGGCGATAGAAAGTG
GGGATGAAGAGTTACTCCGTCGTGTGAGCGAGTGGCTGGAGGAAGTTATAAAGGATATGCGTCGTGTCGT
GGAGCAGGCGCTGCGGGAGGGTAACAGCGAACTGGCGGCACGTATCCTGATAATTCTGTTCCAGCAACTG
GTTGAGCTGGCGCGTCTGGCGATAGAAAGTGGCGATGAAGAGTTACTACGTCGTGTGAGCGAGTGGCTGG
AGGAAGTTATAAAGGATATGCGTCGTGTAGTAGAACAGGCGCTGCGCGAGGGTTAAGCGGCCGCACTCGA
GGATCCGGCTGCTAACAAAGCCCGAAAGGAAGCTGAGTTGGCTGCTGCCACCGCTGAGCAATAACTAGCA
TAACCCCTTGGGGCCTCTAAACGGGTCTTGAGGGGTTTTTTGCTGAAAGGAGGAACTATATCCGGATATC
CCGCAAGAGGCCCGGCAGTACCGGCATAACCAAGCCTATGCCTACAGCATCCAGGGTGACGGTGCCGAGG
ATGACGATGAGCGCATTGTTAGATTTCATACACGGTGCCTGACTGCGTTAGCAATTTAACTGTGATAAAC
TACCGCATTAAAGCTTA
